Addgene plasmid #232326: pSJX023
Purpose: Genome editing in Caulobacter crescentus
Depositing lab: Wei Zhao. Depositing organization: Shenzhen Institute of Advanced Technology (SIAT), Chinese Academy of Sciences. Publication: A CRISPR-SpCas9M-reporting system for efficient and rapid genome editing in Caulobacter crescentus. Sun J, Yu X, Tang G, Chen M, Zheng Y, Hu Y, Li Q, Li X, Li N, Li Z, Li Y, Lu N, Tan W, Yang Y, Lyu X, Zhao G, Wang H, Dai L, Zhao GP, Ai L, Zhao W. Nucleic Acids Res. 2025 Apr 22;53(8):gkaf353. doi: 10.1093/nar/gkaf353. PubMed 40298107.
Backbone
  Vector backbone: pBXMCS2
  Vector type: Bacterial Expression, CRISPR
Growth in bacteria
  Bacterial resistance: Kanamycin, 50 μg/mL
  Growth temperature: 37°C
  Growth strain: DH5alpha
  Copy number: Unknown
Gene/Insert 1
  Gene/Insert name: sgRNA (alt names: spmX; Lysozyme-family localization factor spmX)
  Species: Caulobacter crescentus
  Promoter: PJ23119
  Tag / fusion protein: H-arms (C terminal on insert)
  Cloning method: Unknown
  Sequencing primers: 5′ Unknown
Gene/Insert 2
  Gene/Insert name: SpCas9M
  Promoter: Pxyl
  Tag / fusion protein: sfGFP (C terminal on insert)
  Cloning method: Unknown
  Sequencing primers: 5′ Unknown
Terms and licenses: Academic/Nonprofit Terms; Industry Terms: Not Available to Industry
Depositor comments: sgRNA sequence: tctcttgatgagatcgacgg Please visit https://doi.org/10.1101/2024.12.02.626314 for bioRxiv preprint.
How to cite: pSJX023 was a gift from Wei Zhao (Addgene plasmid # 232326 ; http://n2t.net/addgene:232326 ; RRID:Addgene_232326)
