[The description below was written by a language model from this plasmid's Addgene catalogue record and pLannotate feature annotations shown in this document.]
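Description:
pSJX023 is a 14.3 kb all-in-one CRISPR plasmid for genome editing in Caulobacter crescentus, built on the pBXMCS2 backbone. It replicates through the broad-host-range pBBR1 oriV together with its Rep protein, which allows the plasmid to be propagated in E. coli cloning strains and also maintained in Caulobacter. Selection is by kanamycin, conferred by the Tn5-derived neo (nptII) gene. The short fragments of tnpA, ble, CmR, TcR, lacZα and M13 ori in the annotation, along with the pBluescript-type MCS and T7 promoter, appear to be backbone remnants rather than functional parts.

The payload has two expression units. The constitutive synthetic promoter J23119 drives a single guide RNA made up of a spacer directed at spmX, which encodes a lysozyme-family localization factor, fused to the Streptococcus pyogenes gRNA scaffold. According to the record, homology arms follow the sgRNA. This fits the roughly 4 kb stretch downstream of the scaffold that carries Caulobacter-like hits (a tRNA, an acyl-CoA dehydrogenase-like ORF labelled IVD, and the sRNA CC2171). These presumably represent chromosomal sequence serving as the repair template, although the record does not state the intended edit. After an rrnB T1 terminator, the xylose-inducible Pxyl promoter drives SpCas9M, a variant of S. pyogenes Cas9 whose modifications are not detailed here, fused at its C terminus to superfolder GFP. The fusion gives a fluorescent readout of nuclease expression, in line with the "reporting system" described for this plasmid series. Cas9 cleavage at the spmX locus would favour cells that have recombined with the supplied arms, allowing rapid isolation of edited Caulobacter strains.
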