Features (pLannotate 1.2.2; 20 found; start..end, strand, type, name):
    142..426     +  CDS            tnpA (fragment): TN5P_ECOLX - Also known as tnp. Experimental evidence at protein level: Swiss-Prot protein existence level 1. Mediates transposition of transposon Tn5 by a 'cut and paste' mechanism. First, the monomeric transposase binds the 19 bp inverted DNA repeats flanking the transposon. Then, dimerization of the DNA- bound transposase creates a synaptic DNA complex. After nicking of the first DNA strand, excision of the transposon proceeds through a series of intermediates. The transposase then mediates the insertion of the transposon at a new site by strand transfer. The activity of the wild- type tran
    458..1249    +  CDS            neo: KKA2_KLEPN - Also known as kan, nptII. Experimental evidence at protein level: Swiss-Prot protein existence level 1. Resistance to kanamycin, neomycin, paromomycin, ribostamycin, butirosin and gentamicin B. From Klebsiella pneumoniae.
   1273..1425    +  CDS            ble (fragment): BLE_KLEPN - Experimental evidence at protein level: Swiss-Prot protein existence level 1. Binding protein with a strong affinity to the bleomycin family of antibiotics. Binds to CL990; an antimitotic-antibiotic compound. From Klebsiella pneumoniae.
   1425..1541    +  CDS            CmR (fragment): chloramphenicol acetyltransferase; cat; confers resistance to chloramphenicol
   1580..1614    +  promoter       J23119(SpeI) promoter: bacterial promoter (Registry of Standard Biological Parts BBa J23119) modified to end with an SpeI site
   1635..1710    +  misc_RNA       gRNA scaffold: guide RNA scaffold for the Streptococcus pyogenes CRISPR/Cas9 system
   1909..1990    +  ncRNA          tRNA: Accession: RF00005 - tRNA
   3898..5067    +  CDS            IVD: IVD_ARATH - Experimental evidence at protein level: Swiss-Prot protein existence level 1. Involved in degradation of the branched-chain amino acids, phytol and lysine for the supply of carbon and electrons to the ETF/ETFQO complex during dark-induced sugar starvation. From Arabidopsis thaliana (Mouse-ear cress).
   5102..5279    -  ncRNA          CC2171: Accession: RF01867 - caulobacter sRNA CC2171
   5738..5784    +  terminator     rrnB T1 terminator: transcription terminator T1 from the E. coli rrnB gene
   6158..10261   +  CDS            cas9: CAS9_STRP1 - Also known as csn1 From Streptococcus pyogenes serotype M1.
  10277..10990   +  CDS            superfolder GFP: GFP variant that folds robustly even when fused to poorly folded proteins (Pédelacq et al., 2006)
  11001..11103   -  misc_feature   MCS: pBluescript multiple cloning site
  11112..11130   -  promoter       T7 promoter: promoter for bacteriophage T7 RNA polymerase
  11138..11293   +  CDS            lacZα (fragment): LacZα fragment of β-galactosidase; lacZ fragment
  11297..11374   -  rep_origin     M13 ori (fragment): M13 bacteriophage origin of replication; arrow indicates direction of (+) strand synthesis
  11374..11405   +  CDS            CmR (fragment): chloramphenicol acetyltransferase confers resistance to chloramphenicol
  11735..11804   -  CDS            TcR (fragment): tetracycline efflux protein; tet; confers resistance to tetracycline
  11865..12527   -  CDS            pBBR1 Rep: replication protein for the broad-host-range plasmid pBBR1 from Bordetella bronchiseptica
  12528..13299   -  rep_origin     pBBR1 oriV: replication origin of the broad-host-range plasmid pBBR1 from Bordetella bronchiseptica; requires the pBBR1 Rep protein for replication
>Addgene plasmid #232326 | pSJX023 | addgene full sequence | sequence record 496249 | Addgene NGS Result
ACCTTCGGGAGCGCCTGAAGCCCGTTCTGGACGCCCTGGGGCCGTTGAATCGGGATATGCAGGCCAAGGC
CGCCGCGATCATCAAGGCCGTGGGCGAAAAGCTGCTGACGGAACAGCGGGAAGTCCAGCGCCAGAAACAG
GCCCAGCGCCAGCAGGAACGCGGGCGCGCACATTTCCCCGAAAAGTGCCACCTGGGATGAATGTCAGCTA
CTGGGCTATCTGGACAAGGGAAAACGCAAGCGCAAAGAGAAAGCAGGTAGCTTGCAGTGGGCTTACATGG
CGATAGCTAGACTGGGCGGTTTTATGGACAGCAAGCGAACCGGAATTGCCAGCTGGGGCGCCCTCTGGTA
AGGTTGGGAAGCCCTGCAAAGTAAACTGGATGGCTTTCTTGCCGCCAAGGATCTGATGGCGCAGGGGATC
AAGATCTGATCAAGAGACAGGATGAGGATCGTTTCGCATGATTGAACAAGATGGATTGCACGCAGGTTCT
CCGGCCGCTTGGGTGGAGAGGCTATTCGGCTATGACTGGGCACAACAGACAATCGGCTGCTCTGATGCCG
CCGTGTTCCGGCTGTCAGCGCAGGGGCGCCCGGTTCTTTTTGTCAAGACCGACCTGTCCGGTGCCCTGAA
TGAACTGCAGGACGAGGCAGCGCGGCTATCGTGGCTGGCCACGACGGGCGTTCCTTGCGCAGCTGTGCTC
GACGTTGTCACTGAAGCGGGAAGGGACTGGCTGCTATTGGGCGAAGTGCCGGGGCAGGATCTCCTGTCAT
CTCACCTTGCTCCTGCCGAGAAAGTATCCATCATGGCTGATGCAATGCGGCGGCTGCATACGCTTGATCC
GGCTACCTGCCCATTCGACCACCAAGCGAAACATCGCATCGAGCGAGCACGTACTCGGATGGAAGCCGGT
CTTGTCGATCAGGATGATCTGGACGAAGAGCATCAGGGGCTCGCGCCAGCCGAACTGTTCGCCAGGCTCA
AGGCGCGCATGCCCGACGGCGAGGATCTCGTCGTGACCCATGGCGATGCCTGCTTGCCGAATATCATGGT
GGAAAATGGCCGCTTTTCTGGATTCATCGACTGTGGCCGGCTGGGTGTGGCGGACCGCTATCAGGACATA
GCGTTGGCTACCCGTGATATTGCTGAAGAGCTTGGCGGCGAATGGGCTGACCGCTTCCTCGTGCTTTACG
GTATCGCCGCTCCCGATTCGCAGCGCATCGCCTTCTATCGCCTTCTTGACGAGTTCTTCTGAGCGGGACT
CTGGGGTTCGAAATGACCGACCAAGCGACGCCCAACCTGCCATCACGAGATTTCGATTCCACCGCCGCCT
TCTATGAAAGGTTGGGCTTCGGAATCGTTTTCCGGGACGCCGGCTGGATGATCCTCCAGCGCGGGGATCT
CATGCTGGAGTTCTTCGCCCACCCCCATGGGCAAATATTATACGCAAGGCGACAAGGTGCTGATGCCGCT
GGCGATTCAGGTTCATCATGCCGTTTGTGATGGCTTCCATGTCGGCAGAATGCTTAATGAATTACAACAG
TTTTTATATAAGCTTTCAGTCGGCGCGAATGCTCCACGCTTGACAGCTAGCTCAGTCCTAGGTATAATAC
TAGTTCTCTTGATGAGATCGACGGGTTTTAGAGCTAGAAATAGCAAGTTAAAATAAGGCTAGTCCGTTAT
CAACTTGAAAAAGTGGCACCGAGTCGGTGCTTTTTTTACAATCACCCGATCGCCCGCGGCGAAATCCAGA
TCAGCGACGATCGCATCGCTATCCAGGTGACCCGCGCGGCTGACGTCTACGACTACATGGCCGGCGGCAG
CTGATCCGTCGCGGGCTTGAGTTCGACATTCTCGAACTTCCGGCTTCCCAAAGCCGATTCAGTTTGCTAC
CAGCCGCCCCTCACCACGAGCGGTCGTGGCGGAATTGGTAGACGCGCAGCGTTGAGGTCGCTGTGGGGCA
ACCCGTGGAAGTTCGAGTCTTCTCGACCGCACCAAGGTGAACAAGAGTAGGGCGCGCTTGGCGAAATCGG
TTTCCGACTCGCTGGGGGCGCTCTAATCGTTTCTGGCCCTGACTTCGCCTCAGGGTCGCTTGATCGGACC
AGCCCAACGAACCCACGCGCTCTGAGAGCTCAGGAGGCCCCCATGACCCGGGACACCGCCGAACTGAACG
AAGACGTGCTGGACAACATCCCGCTGGCCCATATCCCGCTTCCCAAGTCCGAGACGCCCGAGGAGCTGGA
AGACCTCGCCCTCGGCGACGACTACGCGCTTAATCCCGAATATGTCGAGATGGTGATCGACGCCGCCGAC
CGCGGCGACGCCAAGCGCCTGCGCGAGCTGGTGGGGGCCCTGGACCCCGCCGACGTCGCCGACCTGATGG
GCTTTCTGACGGCCGACTATCGCGAGGAAGTGATCCCGCTGCTCGACCCCGAGGCGCTGGGCGAGATCAT
TTCCGAGCTGGAGGACAACATCCGCGAGGAAGTGCTGGAGGCCACCCCGTCGGTGACCCTGGCCCGGGCC
CTCGAGGAGCTGGACACCGACGACGCCGCCGACGTTATCGACGACCTGGACGACACCAAGCGCTTCCAGG
TGCTGGCCGCCATGGGCGAGACCGACCGCGCCGCCATCGAGACGACCCTGTCCTACGAGGACGAGACCGC
CGGCCGCCTGATGCAGCGCGAGTTCCTGGCCGCGCCGGAATTCTGGACCGTCGGCCAGACGATCGACCAT
GTCCGCGAGGCCGGCGACTCGCTGCCCGAGCTGTTCTTCGACGTCTATGTCGTCGACCCGACCTTCAAGC
CTGTCGGGGCGATCCCGATCAGCATCCTGCTGCGCAGCCGTCGTCAGACGCCGCTGGCCGAGCTGATGGA
GGCGGTCACCGAAATCCCGGTCGAGATGGACCAGGAAGAGGTCGCCTACATTTTCGACAAGTACCACCTG
ATCAGCGCCCCGGTGATTGAACCGGGCGGGCGGCTGGTGGGTCAGATCACTGTCGACGACATCGTCGAGG
TTATCCGCGACGAGGCCGAGGAAGACATTCTGGCCCTGGCCGGTGTGTCGGACGCCGGCCGTGACGCCTC
GGTGATCGAGATCGTCAAGTCGCGCCTGCCGTGGCTGATGCTGAACCTGGCGACCGCCACCCTGGCCGTC
AGCGGCGTGGCCATCTTCCAGGCCGAGATCGCTCAATTGGTGGCCCTGGCCATCCTGATGCCGATCGTCT
CGTCCCTGGGCGGCAACGCCGGCACCCAGACCCTGGCCGTGGCCGTGCGGGCTCTGGCCAGCAAGGAGCT
GACCCCCGCCAACGCCCGCCGCATCGTGGCGCGGGAACTGCTAGTGGGCCTGGTTAACGGGCTTTGCCTG
GCGCTGGTGATGGGGGCGGCGACCTACATGTTCTTCGGGCCGTCGGATCAACACGACAAGCTGGCGATCA
TCGTCGGCGCGGCCCTGATCACCAACATCTTCACCGCGGCCCTGGGCGGCATCCTGATGCCCCTGGCGCT
GGAGAAGATGGGCCGTGACCCGGCGGTGTCGTCCTCGATCTTCGTCACCTTCCTGACCGACTTCACCGGC
TTCTTCGCGGTGCTGCTGATCGCCTCGCTGCTGCTGCACTGAGGTTTTCTCGCTGGCCACGACCCTCGCC
AGGGGAAACTGGCGCCGACCTTGCGCCGGGACAGGCGAACGCATCCGCGTCTGTCTCAAACTGGGTCAAT
CTAGGCGGTTTCTTGCCTCGCCACCCCGAGGCATGAGCAAGAACGCCCGCTGGTCCCAAAGACTGGCGGG
CGTTTTTTGCTATCGTGCGGCTGTTTTCTGGTGGAAATCGACCGAGATCGGATGCACACGCTCTCTCAGT
GTTGAGCCAGAGCGTGACAAGCGCTGAAACCGCCCACATCTTCCGCTCGGGCGTTCGGGAAGGAAACCAT
GTCGATGACTTTCGCACCCTCGATGGACTTCGCGCTGGGCGAGACCGCTGACGCGATCCGTGAGACCACG
GCCCGTTTCGCCGCCGACAAGATCGCACCGATCGCCGCCAAGATCGACGAGACCAACAGCTTCCCCCGCG
AACTCTGGGTCCCGATGGGGGATCTGGGTCTGCATGGCATCACCGTCGAGGAAGAGTTCGGGGGGCTGGG
TCTGGGCTATCTCGAACACGTCGTGGCGATGGAAGAGGTCAGCCGCGCCTCCGCCTCCGTGGGGCTCAGC
TACGGCGCCCACTCCAATCTCTGCGTGAACCAGATCCGTCGGTGGGCCACGCCGGAGCAGAAGGCGCGCT
ATCTGCCCAAGCTGATCAGCGGCGAGCATGTGGGCTCCCTGGCGATGAGCGAAGCCGGCGCGGGCTCTGA
TGTCGTCTCGATGAAGCTGCGCGCCGAGCAGGTGGGCGACCGCTACATCCTCAACGGCACGAAGTTCTGG
ATCACCAACGCCCCGCACGCCGATACGCTGGTGGTCTACGCCAAGACCGGCGAGGGCAGCCGCGGCATCA
CCGCCTTCATCGTCGAGAAGGGCATGAAGGGCTTCAGCGTCTCCAAGAAGCTGGACAAGATGGGCATGCG
CGGGTCGGACACCGCCGAGCTGGTGTTCGAAGACTGCGAGATCCCCGAAGAGAACGTCATGGGCCCGGTC
GGCGGTGGCGTCGGGGTGCTGATGAGCGGCCTCGACTACGAGCGGGCCGTGCTGGCGGCCGGTCCGCTGG
GCATCATGCAGGCTTGCCTCGATGTCGTGCTGCCCTACGTCCGCGACCGCAAGCAGTTCGGCCAGCCGAT
CGGCTCGTTCCAGCTGATGCAGGGCAAGATCGCCGACATGTACGTGGCCCTGAACTCGGCCCGGGCTTAC
GTCTACGCGGTGGCCAAGGCTTGTGACGCGGGCAAGACCACGCGCTTCGACGCCGCCGGCGCGATCCTGA
TGGCGTCGGAAAACGCCGTGAAGGTGTCGCTGGAGGCGATCCAGGCCCTCGGTGGCGCTGGCTATACCAA
GGAGTGGCCGGTCGAGCGCCTGCTGCGCGACGCCAAGCTCTATGACATCGGCGCCGGCACCAACGAGATC
CGCCGCTTCCTGATCGGACGCGAGCTGATCGGCGGCTGATCCTGGGCTGCGCGACATCAAAAGGGCCGCC
CCGATCGCTCGGGGCGGCCCTCCATCGTCGTAGCCGCTCTCGCAGCCAGTGACTCGAAACCCTTGGCGCT
CAACGCCTTAGGCGGAGACCTCGCTCTTCGGGCTCCAGGTCACGACTTGCGACCGCGGTTGGAGACAATG
AGACACTGGACCACCTCCTTTCAGTTGTTGAACAACACAGGAAGGATATTGGACCGGTTTTCGCGAAAGG
AAAGGGTCGTTATCGCGACCAAGCGGGACTAAACGCCGCGCTTCGCTCGGCCAGGCTGGGCCGCTTGCGA
AGATCGGTGATGGGGCGATGTACCCCGTCGAGGGCGAAGCCGGCGGCGACGTAGCCGGCCTTCACGGCGG
GTTCGAAGGCGCGCCAGTCACGGATATCGATGCCTTCCAGCTTCGGGGTGATCAGAACGTCGGTCGCCTC
GCGAGCGGCGGCCAGATCGCGCCCGGTCGTGACGGTCGCAGCACGCATCAGCAAGGCCACGATCGGCGGG
CCCTTGCGCCATTCGCCGGAGAGAATCCAGTTCCACAGGGATGGGGGCGTGACGATGTCAGCGCTGGTGA
TGCTGCGGCCACGGGTGACGTCGACCCCGACGATCGGTCCAAGCTGGCGCGCCCAGCGGCGCGGATCCAA
ATAAAACGAAAGGCTCAGTCGAAAGACTGGGCCTTTCGTTTTATCTGTTGTTTGTCGCTGCAGCCAGCCG
TGGTCGGGCAGCAGGTAGAAGGCGCCCTCGTCCTGATCCTCGCCCGAAACCTCCAGCCCCCGGTCGATGG
CTTCGACGACATAGCCGGCCGCGCGGCAGGTGTCGGTGAGCGCGGCCAGCAGGGCGGCTTCCTGGTCAGG
GGTCAGGTCGGTCATGGGCAAGAGGTCCAGGTCGTGGTTTGTCGGCGGCTTCTAGCATGGACCGCCCGCG
CCCGTGAGGCCGAGGATTTCGCGCTGGTCAGACAACCTACTTGCCGTCCCCACATGTTAGCGCTACCAAG
TGCCGACGAACGCGCGCCGCCGACGGTGTCGGCGCTTCAGACGCTCGAGTTTTGGGGAGACGACCATATG
GACAAGAAGTACTCGATCGGCCTGGATATCGGGACGAACAGCGTCGGGTGGGCCGTGATCACGGACGAAT
ACAAGGTGCCCTCCAAGAAGTTCAAGGTCCTGGGGAATACCGACCGGCACTCCATCAAGAAGAACCTCAT
CGGGGCCCTGCTCTTTGACTCCGGGGAAACGGCCGAAGCGACGCGGCTGAAGCGGACCGCGCGTCGTCGC
TACACGCGCCGGAAGAATCGCATCTGTTATCTCCAGGAAATCTTCAGCAACGAGATGGCCAAGGTGGATG
ATTCCTTCTTCCACCGCCTGGAGGAGTCCTTTCTGGTCGAAGAGGATAAGAAGCATGAGCGCCACCCGAT
CTTTGGGAACATCGTCGACGAAGTGGCCTACCACGAAAAGTATCCCACGATCTACCACCTGCGTAAGAAG
CTCGTGGACTCCACCGATAAGGCGGATCTGCGGCTGATCTACCTCGCCCTGGCCCACATGATCAAGTTTC
GGGGCCATTTTCTGATCGAAGGCGATCTGAATCCGGACAATAGCGACGTCGATAAGCTCTTTATCCAGCT
GGTGCAGACCTACAATCAACTCTTCGAGGAGAATCCGATCAATGCCTCCGGGGTGGATGCCAAGGCGATC
CTGAGCGCGCGTCTGTCGAAGTCCCGCCGCCTGGAGAACCTGATCGCCCAGCTCCCGGGCGAAAAGAAGA
ACGGGCTCTTTGGGAATCTGATCGCCCTCAGCCTGGGGCTGACCCCGAACTTTAAGTCCAATTTCGACCT
CGCGGAAGATGCCAAGCTCCAACTCTCGAAGGATACGTACGACGATGACCTCGACAACCTGCTGGCCCAA
ATCGGCGACCAGTACGCGGACCTGTTCCTGGCGGCCAAGAACCTGTCGGACGCCATCCTCCTGAGCGACA
TCCTCCGTGTCAATACGGAAATCACGAAGGCGCCGCTGTCCGCCAGCATGATCAAGCGGTATGATGAGCA
TCATCAAGACCTCACCCTGCTGAAGGCGCTGGTCCGGCAACAGCTGCCCGAGAAGTACAAGGAGATCTTT
TTCGATCAAAGCAAGAACGGCTACGCCGGGTATATCGACGGGGGGGCCTCGCAAGAAGAGTTCTACAAGT
TTATCAAGCCCATCCTGGAGAAGATGGATGGGACGGAGGAGCTCCTCGTCAAGCTCAACCGGGAAGATCT
CCTCCGCAAGCAACGCACCTTTGATAATGGGTCCATCCCGCATCAAATCCACCTCGGCGAGCTCCATGCG
ATCCTGCGGCGGCAAGAGGACTTCTACCCGTTTCTCAAGGACAACCGCGAGAAGATCGAGAAGATCCTGA
CGTTCCGCATCCCCTATTATGTCGGCCCCCTGGCCCGGGGGAATTCGCGGTTTGCCTGGATGACCCGCAA
GTCCGAAGAAACGATCACCCCCTGGAATTTTGAAGAGGTGGTGGACAAGGGGGCGAGCGCGCAGTCCTTT
ATCGAACGGATGACCAATTTCGACAAGAACCTCCCCAACGAGAAGGTGCTCCCGAAGCATTCCCTCCTGT
ATGAGTACTTTACCGTCTACAACGAGCTCACGAAGGTCAAGTATGTCACCGAGGGCATGCGCAAGCCCGC
CTTCCTCTCGGGGGAACAAAAGAAGGCCATCGTGGACCTGCTCTTCAAGACCAACCGCAAGGTCACCGTG
AAGCAACTCAAGGAGGACTATTTCAAGAAGATCGAATGCTTCGATAGCGTGGAGATCTCCGGGGTCGAAG
ACCGGTTTAACGCCTCGCTCGGCACGTACCATGATCTCCTCAAGATCATCAAGGACAAGGACTTCCTCGA
CAACGAGGAGAACGAAGACATCCTGGAAGACATCGTGCTGACCCTGACCCTCTTCGAGGATCGCGAGATG
ATCGAGGAGCGTCTCAAGACGTACGCGCATCTCTTCGATGATAAGGTGATGAAGCAACTCAAGCGGCGGC
GTTACACGGGCTGGGGGCGCCTCTCCCGTAAGCTCATCAACGGCATCCGGGACAAGCAATCGGGGAAGAC
CATCCTGGACTTCCTGAAGTCGGACGGCTTTGCCAATCGCAATTTTATGCAACTCATCCACGACGATTCC
CTCACCTTCAAGGAAGATATCCAGAAGGCCCAGGTGTCCGGGCAAGGGGACTCCCTGCATGAACATATCG
CCAACCTGGCCGGGAGCCCCGCGATCAAGAAGGGGATCCTCCAGACCGTGAAGGTGGTCGATGAGCTCGT
GAAGGTCATGGGCCGGCATAAGCCCGAAAATATCGTCATCGAGATGGCGCGCGAGAACCAGACCACCCAA
AAGGGCCAGAAGAATTCGCGGGAGCGCATGAAGCGGATCGAAGAAGGCATCAAGGAACTCGGCAGCCAGA
TCCTGAAGGAACATCCGGTCGAAAACACGCAGCTCCAGAACGAGAAGCTCTACCTCTACTATCTCCAAAA
TGGCCGGGATATGTACGTGGACCAGGAGCTCGACATCAATCGGCTCAGCGACTATGATGTGGATCATATC
GTCCCCCAATCCTTTCTCAAGGACGACAGCATCGATAACAAGGTCCTGACCCGGTCGGACAAGAATCGTG
GCAAGAGCGATAACGTCCCCTCCGAGGAGGTCGTGAAGAAGATGAAGAACTATTGGCGCCAACTGCTCAA
CGCCAAGCTGATCACGCAACGGAAGTTCGACAACCTCACCAAGGCCGAGCGCGGGGGCCTCTCGGAACTG
GACAAGGCGGGGTTCATCAAGCGCCAGCTCGTCGAAACCCGTCAAATCACCAAGCACGTGGCGCAAATCC
TGGATAGCCGCATGAACACCAAGTACGATGAGAACGACAAGCTGATCCGTGAAGTGAAGGTGATCACCCT
GAAGTCCAAGCTCGTGAGCGATTTCCGCAAGGATTTCCAATTTTATAAGGTGCGGGAAATCAATAATTAC
CATCACGCGCATGATGCGTATCTCAACGCCGTGGTCGGCACGGCCCTGATCAAGAAGTATCCCAAGCTGG
AGTCGGAATTCGTCTACGGCGATTACAAGGTGTATGACGTCCGTAAGATGATCGCGAAGAGCGAGCAAGA
AATCGGGAAGGCCACGGCGAAGTACTTCTTCTACAGCAATATCATGAATTTCTTCAAGACGGAGATCACG
CTGGCGAATGGCGAAATCCGTAAGCGCCCGCTGATCGAAACGAATGGCGAGACCGGCGAAATCGTGTGGG
ATAAGGGGCGCGATTTCGCGACGGTCCGCAAGGTCCTCTCGATGCCGCAGGTCAACATCGTCAAGAAGAC
CGAAGTCCAGACCGGGGGGTTTTCCAAGGAGAGCATCCTGCCGAAGCGCAACAGCGACAAGCTCATCGCC
CGCAAGAAGGACTGGGATCCCAAGAAGTATGGCGGGTTCGATAGCCCGACCGTGGCGTACTCGGTGCTGG
TGGTCGCGAAGGTCGAAAAGGGGAAGTCCAAGAAGCTCAAGAGCGTCAAGGAACTGCTGGGGATCACGAT
CATGGAACGCTCCTCCTTTGAGAAGAATCCCATCGACTTCCTGGAGGCGAAGGGCTATAAGGAGGTGAAG
AAGGATCTCATCATCAAGCTGCCGAAGTATTCGCTCTTCGAACTCGAAAATGGGCGCAAGCGCATGCTGG
CGTCCGCCGGCGAGCTCCAAAAGGGCAATGAGCTGGCCCTGCCCTCCAAGTACGTCAATTTTCTGTACCT
GGCCTCCCACTATGAGAAGCTGAAGGGCAGCCCCGAGGATAATGAACAGAAGCAACTCTTTGTCGAGCAA
CATAAGCATTACCTGGATGAAATCATCGAGCAAATCAGCGAATTTTCCAAGCGGGTGATCCTCGCCGATG
CCAACCTGGACAAGGTCCTCAGCGCGTATAACAAGCACCGGGACAAGCCCATCCGTGAACAAGCGGAGAA
CATCATCCATCTGTTCACGCTCACCAACCTGGGCGCCCCCGCCGCGTTTAAGTATTTTGATACCACCATC
GATCGCAAGCGTTATACGTCCACCAAGGAAGTCCTCGATGCCACGCTGATCCATCAAAGCATCACCGGGC
TCTACGAGACCCGGATCGATCTCTCCCAGCTGGGCGGCGATCACCGGTCGGCCACCATGCGTAAAGGCGA
AGAGCTGTTCACTGGTGTCGTCCCTATTCTGGTGGAACTGGATGGTGATGTCAACGGTCATAAGTTTTCC
GTGCGTGGCGAGGGTGAAGGTGACGCAACTAATGGTAAACTGACGCTGAAGTTCATCTGTACTACTGGTA
AACTGCCGGTACCTTGGCCGACTCTGGTAACGACGCTGACTTATGGTGTTCAGTGCTTTGCTCGTTATCC
GGACCATATGAAGCAGCATGACTTCTTCAAGTCCGCCATGCCGGAAGGCTATGTGCAGGAACGCACGATT
TCCTTTAAGGATGACGGCACGTACAAAACGCGTGCGGAAGTGAAATTTGAAGGCGATACCCTGGTAAACC
GCATTGAGCTGAAAGGCATTGACTTTAAAGAAGACGGCAATATCCTGGGCCATAAGCTGGAATACAATTT
TAACAGCCACAATGTTTACATCACCGCCGATAAACAAAAAAATGGCATTAAAGCGAATTTTAAAATTCGC
CACAACGTGGAGGATGGCAGCGTGCAGCTGGCTGATCACTACCAGCAAAACACTCCAATCGGTGATGGTC
CTGTTCTGCTGCCAGACAATCACTATCTGAGCACGCAAAGCGTTCTGTCTAAAGATCCGAACGAGAAACG
CGATCATATGGTTCTGCTGGAGTTCGTAACCGCAGCGGGCATCACGCATGGTATGGATGAACTGTACAAA
TGAATGAAAACGGGCCCCCCCTCGAGGTCGACGGTATCGATAAGCTTGATATCGAATTCCTGCAGCCCGG
GGGATCCACTAGTTCTAGAGCGGCCGCCACCGCGGTGGAGCTCCAATTCGCCCTATAGTGAGTCGTATTA
CGCGCGCTCACTGGCCGTCGTTTTACAACGTCGTGACTGGGAAAACCCTGGCGTTACCCAACTTAATCGC
CTTGCAGCACATCCCCCTTTCGCCAGCTGGCGTAATAGCGAAGAGGCCCGCACCGATCGCCCTTCCCAAC
AGTTGCGCAGCCTGAATGGCGAATGGAAATTGTAAGCGTTAATATTTTGTTAAAATTCGCGTTAAATTTT
TGTTAAATCAGCTCATTTTTTAACCAATAGGCCGTACTGCGATGAGTGGCAGGGCGGGGCGTAATTTTTT
TAAGGCAGTTATTGGTGCCCTTAAACGCCTGGTTGCTACGCCTGAATAAGTGATAATAAGCGGATGAATG
GCAGAAATTCGAAAGCAAATTCGACCCGGTCGTCGGTTCAGGGCAGGGTCGTTAAATAGCCGCTTATGTC
TATTGCTGGTTTACCGGTTTATTGACTACCGGAAGCAGTGTGACCGTGTGCTTCTCAAATGCCTGAGGCC
AGTTTGCTCAGGCTCTCCCCGTGGAGGTAATAATTGACGATATGATCATTTATTCTGCCTCCCAGAGCCT
GATAAAAACGGTGAATCCGTTAGCGAGGTGCCGCCGGCTTCCATTCAGGTCGAGGTGGCCCGGCTCCATG
CACCGCGACGCAACGCGGGGAGGCAGACAAGGTATAGGGCGGCGAGGCGGCTACAGCCGATAGTCTGGAA
CAGCGCACTTACGGGTTGCTGCGCAACCCAAGTGCTACCGGCGCGGCAGCGTGACCCGTGTCGGCGGCTC
CAACGGCTCGCCATCGTCCAGAAAACACGGCTCATCGGGCATCGGCAGGCGCTGCTGCCCGCGCCGTTCC
CATTCCTCCGTTTCGGTCAAGGCTGGCAGGTCTGGTTCCATGCCCGGAATGCCGGGCTGGCTGGGCGGCT
CCTCGCCGGGGCCGGTCGGTAGTTGCTGCTCGCCCGGATACAGGGTCGGGATGCGGCGCAGGTCGCCATG
CCCCAACAGCGATTCGTCCTGGTCGTCGTGATCAACCACCACGGCGGCACTGAACACCGACAGGCGCAAC
TGGTCGCGGGGCTGGCCCCACGCCACGCGGTCATTGACCACGTAGGCCGACACGGTGCCGGGGCCGTTGA
GCTTCACGACGGAGATCCAGCGCTCGGCCACCAAGTCCTTGACTGCGTATTGGACCGTCCGCAAAGAACG
TCCGATGAGCTTGGAAAGTGTCTTCTGGCTGACCACCACGGCGTTCTGGTGGCCCATCTGCGCCACGAGG
TGATGCAGCAGCATTGCCGCCGTGGGTTTCCTCGCAATAAGCCCGGCCCACGCCTCATGCGCTTTGCGTT
CCGTTTGCACCCAGTGACCGGGCTTGTTCTTGGCTTGAATGCCGATTTCTCTGGACTGCGTGGCCATGCT
TATCTCCATGCGGTAGGGGTGCCGCACGGTTGCGGCACCATGCGCAATCAGCTGCAACTTTTCGGCAGCG
CGACAACAATTATGCGTTGCGTAAAAGTGGCAGTCAATTACAGATTTTCTTTAACCTACGCAATGAGCTA
TTGCGGGGGGTGCCGCAATGAGCTGTTGCGTACCCCCCTTTTTTAAGTTGTTGATTTTTAAGTCTTTCGC
ATTTCGCCCTATATCTAGTTCTTTGGTGCCCAAAGAAGGGCACCCCTGCGGGGTTCCCCCACGCCTTCGG
CGCGGCTCCCCCTCCGGCAAAAAGTGGCCCCTCCGGGGCTTGTTGATCGACTGCGCGGCCTTCGGCCTTG
CCCAAGGTGGCGCTGCCCCCTTGGAACCCCCGCACTCGCCGCCGTGAGGCTCGGGGGGCAGGCGGGCGGG
CTTCGCCCTTCGACTGCCCCCACTCGCATAGGCTTGGGTCGTTCCAGGCGCGTCAAGGCCAAGCCGCTGC
GCGGTCGCTGCGCGAGCCTTGACCCGCCTTCCACTTGGTGTCCAACCGGCAAGCGAAGCGCGCAGGCCGC
AGGCCGGAGGCTTTTCCCCAGAGAAAATTAAAAAAATTGATGGGGCAAGGCCGCAGGCCGCGCAGTTGGA
GCCGGTGGGTATGTGGTCGAAGGCTGGGTAGCCGGTGGGCAATCCCTGTGGTCAAGCTCGTGGGCAGGCG
CAGCCTGTCCATCAGCTTGTCCAGCAGGGTTGTCCACGGGCCGAGCGAAGCGAGCCAGCCGGTGGCCGCT
CGCGGCCATCGTCCACATATCCACGGGCTGGCAAGGGAGCGCAGCGACCGCGCAGGGCGAAGCCCGGAGA
GCAAGCCCGTAGGGCGCCGCAGCCGCCGTAGGCGGTCACGACTTTGCGAAGCAAAGTCTAGTGAGTATAC
TCAAGCATTGAGTGGCCCGCCGGAGGCACCGCCTTGCGCTGCCCCCGTCGAGCCGGTTGGACACCAAAAG
GGAGGGGCAGGCATGGCGGCATACGCGATCATGCGATGCAAGAAGCTGGCGAAAATGGGCAACGTGGCGG
CCAGTCTCAAGCACGCCTACCGCGAGCGCGAGACGCCCAACGCTGACGCCAGCAGGACGCCAGAGAACGA
GCACTGGGCGGCCAGCAGCACCGATGAAGCGATGGGCCGACTGCGCGAGTTGCTGCCAGAGAAGCGGCGC
AAGGACGCTGTGTTGGCGGTCGAGTACGTCATGACGGCCAGCCCGGAATGGTGGAAGTCGGCCAGCCAAG
AACAGCAGGCGGCGTTCTTCGAGAAGGCGCACAAGTGGCTGGCGGACAAGTACGGGGCGGATCGCATCGT
GACGGCCAGCATCCACCGTGACGAAACCAGCCCGCACATGACCGCGTTCGTGGTGCCGCTGACGCAGGAC
GGCAGGCTGTCGGCCAAGGAGTTCATCGGCAACAAAGCGCAGATGACCCGCGACCAGACCACGTTTGCGG
CCGCTGTGGCCGATCTAGGGCTGCAACGGGGCATCGAGGGCAGCAAGGCACGTCACACGCGCATTCAGGC
GTTCTACGAGGCCCTGGAGCGGCCACCAGTGGGCCACGTCACCATCAGCCCGCAAGCGGTCGAGCCACGC
GCCTATGCACCGCAGGGATTGGCCGAAAAGCTGGGAATCTCAAAGCGCGTTGAGACGCCGGAAGCCGTGG
CCGACCGGCTGACAAAAGCGGTTCGGCAGGGGTATGAGCCTGCCCTACAGGCCGCCGCAGGAGCGCGTGA
GATGCGCAAGAAGGCCGATCAAGCCCAAGAGACGGCCCGAG
